Addgene plasmid #123039: pWS486
Purpose: Core promoter
Depositing lab: Tom Ellis. Depositing organization: Imperial College London. Publication: Engineering a Model Cell for Rational Tuning of GPCR Signaling. Shaw WM, Yamauchi H, Mead J, Gowers GF, Bell DJ, Oling D, Larsson N, Wigglesworth M, Ladds G, Ellis T. Cell. 2019 Apr 18;177(3):782-796.e27. doi: 10.1016/j.cell.2019.02.023. Epub 2019 Apr 4. PubMed 30955892.
Backbone
  Vector backbone: pYTK001
  Vector type: Yeast Expression
Growth in bacteria
  Bacterial resistance: Chloramphenicol, 25 μg/mL
  Growth temperature: 37°C
  Growth strain: NEB Turbo Competent E. coli
  Copy number: High Copy
Gene/Insert
  Gene/Insert name: pGAL1m [2b]
  Species: S. cerevisiae (budding yeast)
  Cloning method: Gateway Cloning
Terms and licenses: Academic/Nonprofit Terms; Industry Terms: Not Available to Industry
Depositor comments: Please visit https://www.biorxiv.org/content/10.1101/390559v1 for bioRxiv preprint.
How to cite: pWS486 was a gift from Tom Ellis (Addgene plasmid # 123039 ; http://n2t.net/addgene:123039 ; RRID:Addgene_123039)
