[The description below was written by a language model from this plasmid's Addgene catalogue record and pLannotate feature annotations shown in this document.]
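Description:
pWS486 is a small (about 1.8 kb) part-storage plasmid built on pYTK001, the entry vector of the yeast modular cloning toolkit. It carries a minimal core promoter derived from the Saccharomyces cerevisiae GAL1 promoter. It is catalogued as a yeast expression vector, but the annotated features show no yeast origin, centromere or auxotrophic marker, so the plasmid itself is maintained only in E. coli. Propagation relies on a high-copy ColE1/pUC-type origin. Selection is by chloramphenicol, through the cat gene (chloramphenicol acetyltransferase) driven by its native promoter and followed by a lambda t0 terminator.

The insert, named pGAL1m [2b], is annotated as a GAL1 promoter fragment of roughly 140 bp. Its short length and the stated purpose "core promoter" suggest that it is the minimal transcription-initiating region rather than the full galactose-inducible promoter, although the record does not say whether any Gal4-responsive upstream sequence is retained. The "[2b]" label suggests a subdivided promoter position in the toolkit's part numbering. Under that scheme this core element would be joined downstream of a separate upstream activating or operator-containing part to make a synthetic hybrid promoter, but the record does not spell this out. The cloning method is listed as Gateway, yet no att recombination sites appear in the feature table.

The plasmid comes from work on engineering yeast as a model cell for rationally tuning GPCR signalling. In that context, a modular core promoter like this one would serve as a building block for designed, transcription-factor-responsive promoters that drive reporters or pathway components once assembled into yeast-compatible vectors.
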