Features (pLannotate 1.2.2; 5 found; start..end, strand, type, name):
     14..151     +  promoter       GAL1 promoter (fragment): S. cerevisiae GAL1; inducible promoter, regulated by Gal4
    185..219     -  terminator     lambda t0 terminator: minimal transcription terminator from phage lambda (Scholtissek and Grosse, 1987)
    293..949     -  CDS            cat: CAT_ECOLX - Experimental evidence at protein level: Swiss-Prot protein existence level 1. This enzyme is an effector of chloramphenicol resistance in bacteria. From Escherichia coli. This protein is used as a marker in many commonly used cloning vectors, such as pACYC184.
    950..1047    -  promoter       cat promoter: promoter of the E. coli cat gene encoding chloramphenicol acetyltransferase
   1131..1719    +  rep_origin     ori: high-copy-number ColE1/pMB1/pBR322/pUC origin of replication
>Addgene plasmid #123039 | pWS486 | addgene full sequence | sequence record 240653 | Addgene NGS Result
AGTCGGTCTCATTGATATATAAATGGAAAAGCTGCATAACCACTTTAACTAATACTTTCAACATTTTCAG
TTTGTATTACTTCTTATTCAAATGTCATAAAAGTATCAACAAAAAATTGTTAATATACCTCTATACTTTA
ACGTCAAGGAGAAAAAACTATAAGATCTATGTGAGACCAGACCAATAAAAAACGCCCGGCGGCAACCGAG
CGTTCTGAACAAATCCAGATGGAGTTCTGAGGTCATTACTGGATCTATCAACAGGAGTCCAAGCGAGCTC
GATATCAAATTACGCCCCGCCCTGCCACTCATCGCAGTACTGTTGTAATTCATTAAGCATTCTGCCGACA
TGGAAGCCATCACAAACGGCATGATGAACCTGAATCGCCAGCGGCATCAGCACCTTGTCGCCTTGCGTAT
AATATTTGCCCATGGTGAAAACGGGGGCGAAGAAGTTGTCCATATTGGCCACGTTTAAATCAAAACTGGT
GAAACTCACCCAGGGATTGGCTGAAACGAAAAACATATTCTCAATAAACCCTTTAGGGAAATAGGCCAGG
TTTTCACCGTAACACGCCACATCTTGCGAATATATGTGTAGAAACTGCCGGAAATCGTCGTGGTATTCAC
TCCAGAGCGATGAAAACGTTTCAGTTTGCTCATGGAAAACGGTGTAACAAGGGTGAACACTATCCCATAT
CACCAGCTCACCGTCTTTCATTGCCATACGAAATTCCGGATGAGCATTCATCAGGCGGGCAAGAATGTGA
ATAAAGGCCGGATAAAACTTGTGCTTATTTTTCTTTACGGTCTTTAAAAAGGCCGTAATATCCAGCTGAA
CGGTCTGGTTATAGGTACATTGAGCAACTGACTGAAATGCCTCAAAATGTTCTTTACGATGCCATTGGGA
TATATCAACGGTGGTATATCCAGTGATTTTTTTCTCCATTTTAGCTTCCTTAGCTCCTGAAAATCTCGAT
AACTCAAAAAATACGCCCGGTAGTGATCTTATTTCATTATGGTGAAAGTTGGAACCTCTTACGTGCCCGA
TCAATCATGACCAAAATCCCTTAACGTGAGTTTTCGTTCCACTGAGCGTCAGACCCCGTAGAAAAGATCA
AAGGATCTTCTTGAGATCCTTTTTTTCTGCGCGTAATCTGCTGCTTGCAAACAAAAAAACCACCGCTACC
AGCGGTGGTTTGTTTGCCGGATCAAGAGCTACCAACTCTTTTTCCGAAGGTAACTGGCTTCAGCAGAGCG
CAGATACCAAATACTGTTCTTCTAGTGTAGCCGTAGTTAGGCCACCACTTCAAGAACTCTGTAGCACCGC
CTACATACCTCGCTCTGCTAATCCTGTTACCAGTGGCTGCTGCCAGTGGCGATAAGTCGTGTCTTACCGG
GTTGGACTCAAGACGATAGTTACCGGATAAGGCGCAGCGGTCGGGCTGAACGGGGGGTTCGTGCACACAG
CCCAGCTTGGAGCGAACGACCTACACCGAACTGAGATACCTACAGCGTGAGCTATGAGAAAGCGCCACGC
TTCCCGAAGGGAGAAAGGCGGACAGGTATCCGGTAAGCGGCAGGGTCGGAACAGGAGAGCGCACGAGGGA
GCTTCCAGGGGGAAACGCCTGGTATCTTTATAGTCCTGTCGGGTTTCGCCACCTCTGACTTGAGCGTCGA
TTTTTGTGATGCTCGTCAGGGGGGCGGAGCCTATGGAAAAACGCCAGCAACGCGGCCTTTTTACGGTTCC
TGGCCTTTTGCTGGCCTTTTGCTCACATGTTCTTTCCTGCGTTATCCCCTGATTCTGTGGATAACCGT
